>Addgene plasmid #203665 | PB-NLS-ZapCV2-ALA | addgene full sequence | sequence record 402878 | Addgene Partial NGS Result
CTTGCCCGGCGTCAATACGGGATAATACCGCGCCACATAGCAGAACTTTAAAAGTGCTCATCATTGGAAA
ACGTTCTTCGGGGCGAAAACTCTCAAGGATCTTACCGCTGTTGAGATCCAGTTCGATGTAACCCACTCGT
GCACCCAACTGATCTTCAGCATCTTTTACTTTCACCAGCGTTTCTGGGTGAGCAAAAACAGGAAGGCAAA
ATGCCGCAAAAAAGGGAATAAGGGCGACACGGAAATGTTGAATACTCATACTCTTCCTTTTTCAATATTA
TTGAAGCATTTATCAGGGTTATTGTCTCATGAGCGGATACATATTTGAATGTATTTAGAAAAATAAACAA
ATAGGGGTTCCGCGCACATTTCCCCGAAAAGTGCCACCTAAATTGTAAGCGTTAATATTTTGTTAAAATT
CGCGTTAAATTTTTGTTAAATCAGCTCATTTTTTAACCAATAGGCCGAAATCGGCAAAATCCCTTATAAA
TCAAAAGAATAGACCGAGATAGGGT
[37 nt withheld, positions 516-552]
AAAGAACGTGGACTCCAACGTCAAAGG
[49 nt withheld, positions 580-628]
T
[91 nt withheld, positions 630-720]
G
[124 nt withheld, positions 722-845]
CCCATTCGCCATTCAGGCTGCGCAACTGTTGGGAAGGGCGATCGGTGCGGGCCTCTTCGCTATTACGCCA
GCTGGCGAAAGGGGGATGTGCTGCAAGGCGATTAAGTTGGGTAACGCCAGGGTTTTCCCAGTCACGACGT
TGTAAAACGACGGCCAGTGAGCGCGCGTAATACGACTCACTATAGGGCGAATTGGGGCGCGCCATTCTAG
ATTAACCCTAGAAAGATAGTCTGCGTAAAATTGACGCATGCATTCTTGAAATATTGCTCTCTCTTTCTAA
ATAGCGCGAATCCGTCGCTGTGCATTTAGGACATCTCAGTCGCCGCTTGGAGCTCCCGTGAGGCGTGCTT
GTCAATGCGGTAAGTGTCACTGATTTTGAACTATAACGACCGCGTGAGTCAAAATGACGCATGATTATCT
TTTACGTGACTTTTAAGATTTAACTCATACGATAATTATATTGTTATTTCATGTTCTACTTACGTGATAA
CTTATTATATATATATTTTCTTGTTATAGATATCAACTAGAATGCTAGCATGGGCCCATCTCGACATTGA
TTATTGACTAGTTATTAATAGTAATCAATTACGGGGTCATTAGTTCATAGCCCATATATGGAGTTCCGCG
TTACATAACTTACGGTAAATGGCCCGCCTGGCTGACCGCCCAACGACCCCCGCCCATTGACGTCAATAAT
GACGTATGTTCCCATAGTAACGCCAATAGGGACTTTCCATTGACGTCAATGGGTGGAGTATTTACGGTAA
ACTGCCCACTTGGCAGTACATCAAGTGTATCATATGCCAAGTACGCCCCCTATTGACGTCAATGACGGTA
AATGGCCCGCCTGGCATTATGCCCAGTACATGACCTTATGGGACTTTCCTACTTGGCAGTACATCTACGT
ATTAGTCATCGCTATTACCATGGTCGAGGTGAGCCCCACGTTCTGCTTCACTCTCCCCATCTCCCCCCCC
TCCCCACCCCCAATTTTGTATTTATTTATTTTTTAATTATTTTGTGCAGCGATGGGGGCGGGGGGGGGGG
GGGGGCGCGCCAGGGGGGGGGGGGGGGGGGGGGGGGGGGGGGGGGGCGAGGCGGAGAGGTGCGGCGGCAG
CCAATCAGAGCGGCGCGCTCCGAAAGTTTCCTTTTATGGCGAGGCGGCGGCGGCGGCGGCCCTATAAAAA
GCGAAGCGCGCGGCGGGCGGGAGTCGCTGCGCGCTGCCTTCGCCCCGTGCCCCGCTCCGCCGCCGCCTCG
CGCCGCCCGCCCCGGCTCTGACTGACCGCGTTACTCCCACAGGTGAGCGGGCGGGACGGCCCTTCTCCTC
CGGGCTGTAATTAGCGCTTGGTTTAATGACGGCTTGTTTCTTTTCTGTGGCTGCGTGAAAGCCTTGAGGG
GCTCCGGGAGGGCCCTTTGTGCGGGGGGAGCGGCTCGGGGGGTGCGTGCGTGTGTGTGTGCGTGGGGAGC
GCCGCGTGCGGCTCCGCGCTGCCCGGCGGCTGTGAGCGCTGCGGGCGCGGCGCGGGGCTTTGTGCGCTCC
GCAGTGTGCGCGAGGGGAGCGCGGCCGGGGGCGGTGCCCCGCGGTGCGGGGGGGGCTGCGAGGGGAACAA
AGGCTGCGTGCGGGGTGTGTGCGTGGGGGGGTGAGCAGGGGGTGTGGGCGCGTCGGTCGGGCTGCAACCC
CCCCTGCACCCCCCTCCCCGAGTTGCTGAGCACGGCCCGGCTTCGGGTGCGGGGCTCCGTACGGGGCGTG
GCGCGGGGCTCGCCGTGCCGGGCGGGGGGTGGCGGCAGGTGGGGGTGCCGGGCGGGGCGGGGCCGCCTCG
GGCCGGGGAGGGCTCGGGGGAGGGGCGCGGCGGCCCCCGGAGCGCCGGCGGCTGTCGAGGCGCGGCGAGC
CGCAGCCATTGCCTTTTATGGTAATCGTGCGAGAGGGCGCAGGGACTTCCTTTGTCCCAAATCTGTGCGG
AGCCGAAATCTGGGAGGCGCCGCCGCACCCCCTCTAGCGGGCGCGGGGCGAAGCGGTGCGGCGCCGGCAG
GAAGGAAATGGGCGGGGAGGGCCTTCGTGCGTCGCCGCGCCGCCGTCCCCTTCTCCCTCTCCAGCCTCGG
GGCTGTCCGCGGGGGGACGGCTGCCTTCGGGGGGGACGGGGCAGGGCGGGGTTCGGCTTCTGGCGTGTGA
CCGGCGGCTCTAGAGCCTCTGCTAACCATGTTCATGCCTTCTTCTTTTTCCTACAGCTCCTGGGCAACGT
GCTGGTTATTGTGCTGTCTCATCATTTTGGCAAAGAATTCGCTTGGTACCGAGCATGCCTAAAAAAAAAC
GTAAAGTTGAAGATGCTTCGGATCCCATGGTGAGCAAGGGCGAGGAGCTGTTCACCGGGGTGGTGCCCAT
CCTGGTCGAGCTGGACGGCGACGTAAACGGCCACAGGTTCAGCGTGTCCGGCGAGGGCGAGGGCGATGCC
ACCTACGGCAAGCTGACCCTGAAGTTCATCTGCACCACCGGCAAGCTGCCCGTGCCCTGGCCCACCCTCG
TGACCACCCTGACCTGGGGCGTGCAGTGCTTCAGCCGCTACCCCGACCACATGAAGCAGCACGACTTCTT
CAAGTCCGCCATGCCCGAAGGCTACGTCCAGGAGCGTACCATCTTCTTCAAGGACGACGGCAACTACAAG
ACCCGCGCCGAGGTGAAGTTCGAGGGCGACACCCTGGTGAACCGCATCGAGCTGAAGGGCATCGACTTCA
AGGAGGACGGCAACATCCTGGGGCACAAGCTGGAGTACAACTACATCAGCCACAACGTCTATATCACCGC
CGACAAGCAGAAGAACGGCATCAAGGCCCACTTCAAGATCCGCCACAACATCGAGGACGGCAGCGTGCAG
CTCGCCGACCACTACCAGCAGAACACCCCCATCGGCGACGGCCCCGTGCTGCTGCCCGACAACCACTACC
TGAGCACCCAGTCCGCCCTGAGCAAAGACCCCAACGAGAAGCGCGATCACATGGTCCTGCTGGAGTTCGT
GACCGCCGCCCGCATGCTGGCCAAAAACAACGACCTGAAGGCCAAGTGGAAGGAGGCCCCCGAGAGCGCC
AGCAGCCTGTTCGACCTGCAGCGCGCCCTGCTGAAGGACGCCGTGAGCCAGGACTTCAAGGCCCCCATGG
AGCCCCTGGCCGCCAACTGGGAGGACGCCGACTTCCTGGGCGACGACACCGCCAGCATCGTGAACGCCAT
CAACGCCCAGGCCGGCATCGAGCTGGAGCTCATGGACGGCGGCGTGCAGCTCGCCGACCACTACCAGCAG
AACACCCCCATCGGCGACGGCCCCGTGCTGCTGCCCGACAACCACTACCTGAGCTACCAGTCCGCCCTGA
GCAAAGACCCCAACGAGAAGCGCGATCACATGGTCCTGCTGGAGTTCGTGACCGCCGCCGGGATCACTCT
CGGCATGGACGAGCTGTACAAGGGTGGCAGCGGTGGCATGGTGAGCAAGGGCGAGGAGCTGTTCACCGGG
GTGGTGCCCATCCTGGTCGAGCTGGACGGCGACGTAAACGGCCACAAGTTCAGCGTGTCCGGCGAGGGCG
AGGGCGATGCCACCTACGGCAAGCTGACCCTGAAGCTGATCTGCACCACCGGCAAGCTGCCCGTGCCCTG
GCCCACCCTCGTGACCACCCTGGGCTACGGCCTGCAGTGCTTCGCCCGCTACCCCGACCACATGAAGCAG
CACGACTTCTTCAAGTCCGCCATGCCCGAAGGCTACGTCCAGGAGCGCACCATCTTCTTCAAGGACGACG
GCAACTACAAGACCCGCGCCGAGGTGAAGTTCGAGGGCGACACCCTGGTGAACCGCATCGAGCTGAAGGG
CATCGACTTCAAGGAGGACGGCAACATCCTGGGGCACAAGCTGGAGTACAACTACAACAGCCACAACGTC
TATATCACCGCCGACAAGCAGAAGAACGGCATCAAGGCCAACTTCAAGATCCGCCACAACATCGAGTAAG
AATCCTGCAGATATCCAGCACAGTGGGTCGACGGGCCGCGGTAACAATTGTTAACTAACTTAAGCTAGCA
ACGGTTTCCCTCTAGCGGGATCAATTCCGCCCCCCCCCCCTAACGTTACTGGCCGAAGCCGCTTGGAATA
AGGCCGGTGTGCGTTTGTCTATATGTTATTTTCCACCATATTGCCGTCTTTTGGCAATGTGAGGGCCCGG
AAACCTGGCCCTGTCTTCTTGACGAGCATTCCTAGGGGTCTTTCCCCTCTCGCCAAAGGAATGCAAGGTC
TGTTGAATGTCGTGAAGGAAGCAGTTCCTCTGGAAGCTTCTTGAAGACAAACAACGTCTGTAGCGACCCT
TTGCAGGCAGCGGAACCCCCCACCTGGCGACAGGTGCCTCTGCGGCCAAAAGCCACGTGTATAAGATACA
CCTGCAAAGGCGGCACAACCCCAGTGCCACGTTGTGAGTTGGATAGTTGTGGAAAGAGTCAAATGGCTCT
CCTCAAGCGTATTCAACAAGGGGCTGAAGGATGCCCAGAAGGTACCCCATTGTATGGGATCTGATCTGGG
GCCTCGGTGCACATGCTTTACATGTGTTTAGTCGAGGTTAAAAAAACGTCTAGGCCCCCCGAACCACGGG
GACGTGGTTTTCCTTTGAAAAACACGATAATACCATGGTCATGAAAACATTTAACATTTCTCAACAAGAT
CTAGAATTAGTAGAAGTAGCGACAGAGAAGATTACAATGCTTTATGAGGATAATAAACATCATGTGGGAG
CGGCAATTCGTACGAAAACAGGAGAAATCATTTCGGCAGTACATATTGAAGCGTATATAGGACGAGTAAC
TGTTTGTGCAGAAGCCATTGCGATTGGTAGTGCAGTTTCGAATGGACAAAAGGATTTTGACACGATTGTA
GCTGTTAGACACCCTTATTCTGACGAAGTAGATAGAAGTATTCGAGTGGTAAGTCCTTGTGGTATGTGTA
GGGAGTTGATTTCAGACTATGCACCAGATTGTTTTGTGTTAATAGAAATGAATGGCAAGTTAGTCAAAAC
TACGATTGAAGAACTCATTCCACTCAAATATACCCGAAATTAAAAGTCGAGATGCATCGATGATCTAGAG
CTCGCTGATCAGCCTCGACTGTGCCTTCTAGTTGCCAGCCATCTGTTGTTTGCCCCTCCCCCGTGCCTTC
CTTGACCCTGGAAGGTGCCACTCCCACTGTCCTTTCCTAATAAAATGAGGAAATTGCATCGCATTGTCTG
AGTAGGTGTCATTCTATTCTGGGGGGTGGGGTGGGGCAGGACAGCAAGGGGGAGGATTGGGAAGACAATA
GCAGGCATGCTGGGGATGCGGTGGGCTCTATGGCTTCTGAGGCGGAAAGAACCTGCAGCCCAAGCTTGGC
GTAATCATGGTCATAGCTGTTTCCTGTGTGAAATTGTTATCCGCTCACAATTCCACACAACATACGAGCC
GGAAGCATAAAGTGTAAAGCCTGGGGTGCCTAATGAGTGAGCTAACTCACATTAATTGCGTTGCGCTCAC
TGCCCGCTTTCCAGTCGGGAAACCTGTCGTGCCAGCGGATCTTAAAAGTTTTGTTACTTTATAGAAGAAA
TTTTGAGTTTTTGTTTTTTTTTAATAAATAAATAAACATAAATAAATTGTTTGTTGAATTTATTATTAGT
ATGTAAGTGTAAATATAATAAAACTTAATATCTATTCAAATTAATAAATAAACCTCGATATACAGACCGA
TAAAACACATGCGTCAATTTTACGCATGATTATCTTTAACGTACGTCACAATATGATTATCTTTCTAGGG
TTAATCTAGTATACGCGTTTAATTAATCCAGCTTTTGTTCCCTTTAGTGAGGGTTAATTGCGCGCTTGGC
GTAATCATGGTCATAGCTGTTTCCTGTGTGAAATTGTTATCCGCTCACAATTCCACACAACATACGAGCC
GGAAGCATAAAGTGTAAAGCCTGGGGTGCCTAATGAGTGAGCTAACTCACATTAATTGCGTTGCGCTCAC
TGCCCGCTTTCCAGTCGGGAAACCTGTCGTGCCAGCTGCATTAATGAATCGGCCAACGCGCGGGGAGAGG
CGGTTTGCGTATTGGGCGCTCTTCCGCTTCCTCGCTCACTGACTCGCTGCGCTCGGTCGTTCGGCTGCGG
CGAGCGGTATCAGCTCACTCAAAGGCGGTAATACGGTTATCCACAGAATCAGGGGATAACGCAGGAAAGA
ACATGTGAGCAAAAGGCCAGCAAAAGGCCAGGAACCGTAAAAAGGCCGCGTTGCTGGCGTTTTTCCATAG
GCTCCGCCCCCCTGACGAGCATCACAAAAATCGACGCTCAAGTCAGAGGTGGCGAAACCCGACAGGACTA
TAAAGATACCAGGCGTTTCCCCCTGGAAGCTCCCTCGTGCGCTCTCCTGTTCCGACCCTGCCGCTTACCG
GATACCTGTCCGCCTTTCTCCCTTCGGGAAGCGTGGCGCTTTCTCATAGCTCACGCTGTAGGTATCTCAG
TTCGGTGTAGGTCGTTCGCTCCAAGCTGGGCTGTGTGCACGAACCCCCCGTTCAGCCCGACCGCTGCGCC
TTATCCGGTAACTATCGTCTTGAGTCCAACCCGGTAAGACACGACTTATCGCCACTGGCAGCAGCCACTG
GTAACAGGATTAGCAGAGCGAGGTATGTAGGCGGTGCTACAGAGTTCTTGAAGTGGTGGCCTAACTACGG
CTACACTAGAAGAACAGTATTTGGTATCTGCGCTCTGCTGAAGCCAGTTACCTTCGGAAAAAGAGTTGGT
AGCTCTTGATCCGGCAAACAAACCACCGCTGGTAGCGGTGGTTTTTTTGTTTGCAAGCAGCAGATTACGC
GCAGAAAAAAAGGATCTCAAGAAGATCCTTTGATCTTTTCTACGGGGTCTGACGCTCAGTGGAACGAAAA
CTCACGTTAAGGGATTTTGGTCATGAGATTATCAAAAAGGATCTTCACCTAGATCCTTTTAAATTAAAAA
TGAAGTTTTAAATCAATCTAAAGTATATATGAGTAAACTTGGTCTGACAGTTACCAATGCTTAATCAGTG
AGGCACCTATCTCAGCGATCTGTCTATTTCGTTCATCCATAGTTGCCTGACTCCCCGTCGTGTAGATAAC
TACGATACGGGAGGGCTTACCATCTGGCCCCAGTGCTGCAATGATACCGCGAGACCCACGCTCACCGGCT
CCAGATTTATCAGCAATAAACCAGCCAGCCGGAAGGGCCGAGCGCAGAAGTGGTCCTGCAACTTTATCCG
CCTCCATCCAGTCTATTAATTGTTGCCGGGAAGCTAGAGTAAGTAGTTCGCCAGTTAATAGTTTGCGCAA
CGTTGTTGCCATTGCTACAGGCATCGTGGTGTCACGCTCGTCGTTTGGTATGGCTTCATTCAGCTCCGGT
TCCCAACGATCAAGGCGAGTTACATGATCCCCCATGTTGTGCAAAAAAGCGGTTAGCTCCTTCGGTCCTC
CGATCGTTGTCAGAAGTAAGTTGGCCGCAGTGTTATCACTCATGGTTATGGCAGCACTGCATAATTCTCT
TACTGTCATGCCATCCGTAAGATGCTTTTCTGTGACTGGTGAGTACTCAACCAAGTCATTCTGAGAATAG
TGTATGCGGCGACCGAGTTGCT
Features (pLannotate 1.2.2; 26 found; start..end, strand, type, name):
    260..364     -  promoter       AmpR promoter: bla
    417..845     -  rep_origin     f1 ori (sequence partly withheld): f1 bacteriophage origin of replication; arrow indicates direction of (+) strand synthesis
    850..1005    -  CDS            lacZα (fragment): LacZα fragment of β-galactosidase; lacZ fragment
   1013..1031    +  promoter       T7 promoter: promoter for bacteriophage T7 RNA polymerase
   1398..1777    +  enhancer       CMV enhancer: human cytomegalovirus immediate early enhancer
   1779..2054    +  promoter       chicken β-actin promoter: No description available
   2055..3071    +  intron         chimeric intron: chimera between introns from chicken β-actin and rabbit β-globin
   3069..3158    +  CDS            HBB (fragment): HBB_DASNO - Experimental evidence at protein level: Swiss-Prot protein existence level 1. Involved in oxygen transport from the lung to the various peripheral tissues. From Dasypus novemcinctus (Nine-banded armadillo).
   3188..3865    +  CDS            Enhanced Cyan-Emitting GFP: Enhanced Cyan-Emitting GFP is a basic (constitutively fluorescent) cyan fluorescent protein published in 2002, derived from Aequorea victoria.
   3878..4096    +  CDS            ZAP1 (fragment): ZAP1_YEAST - Experimental evidence at protein level: Swiss-Prot protein existence level 1. Transcription regulator controlling zinc-responsive gene expression. Binds to zinc-responsive elements (ZREs) (consensus sequence 5'-ACCYYNAAGGT-3') in the promoter of target genes (PubMed:9786867). Recruits SWI/SNF, SAGA, and Mediator complexes as coactivators in a zinc-responsive manner (PubMed:22950018). Involved in zinc ion homeostasis by zinc-responsive transcriptional regulation of the zinc uptake system genes ZTR1 and ZTR2 (PubMed:9271382). Positively regulates ETR1 expression, affecting mitochond
   4097..4831    +  CDS            cp173Venus: circularly permuted form of the Venus yellow fluorescent protein (Nagai et al., 2004) efficient FRET acceptor for CFP
   4936..5497    +  misc_feature   IRES: internal ribosome entry site (IRES) of the encephalomyocarditis virus (EMCV)
   5506..5925    +  CDS            bsr: BSR_BACCE - Experimental evidence at protein level: Swiss-Prot protein existence level 1. Catalyzes the deamination of the cytosine moiety of the antibiotics blasticidin S, cytomycin and acetylblasticidin S. From Bacillus cereus.
   5974..6198    +  polyA_signal   bGH poly(A) signal: bovine growth hormone polyadenylation signal
   6202..6218    +  promoter       SV40 promoter (fragment): SV40 enhancer and early promoter
   6269..6285    -  protein_bind   lac operator: The lac repressor binds to the lac operator to inhibit transcription in E. coli. This inhibition can be relieved by adding lactose or isopropyl-β-D-thiogalactopyranoside (IPTG). lac repressor encoded by lacI
   6293..6323    -  promoter       lac promoter: promoter for the E. coli lac operon
   6338..6359    -  protein_bind   CAP binding site: CAP binding activates transcription in the presence of cAMP. E. coli catabolite activator protein
   6372..6411    -  CDS            lacI (fragment): lac repressor; lacI; The lac repressor binds to the lac operator to inhibit transcription in E. coli. This inhibition can be relieved by adding lactose or isopropyl-β-D-thiogalactopyranoside (IPTG).
   6696..6714    -  promoter       T3 promoter: promoter for bacteriophage T3 RNA polymerase
   6759..6775    -  protein_bind   lac operator: The lac repressor binds to the lac operator to inhibit transcription in E. coli. This inhibition can be relieved by adding lactose or isopropyl-β-D-thiogalactopyranoside (IPTG). lac repressor encoded by lacI
   6783..6813    -  promoter       lac promoter: promoter for the E. coli lac operon
   6828..6849    -  protein_bind   CAP binding site: CAP binding activates transcription in the presence of cAMP. E. coli catabolite activator protein
   6862..6954    -  CDS            lacI (fragment): lac repressor; lacI; The lac repressor binds to the lac operator to inhibit transcription in E. coli. This inhibition can be relieved by adding lactose or isopropyl-β-D-thiogalactopyranoside (IPTG).
   7137..7725    -  rep_origin     ori: high-copy-number ColE1/pMB1/pBR322/pUC origin of replication
   7896..259     -  CDS            AmpR (across the origin): β-lactamase; bla; confers resistance to ampicillin, carbenicillin, and related antibiotics
