[The description below was written by a language model from this plasmid's Addgene catalogue record and pLannotate feature annotations shown in this document.]
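Description:
PB-NLS-ZapCV2-ALA is a mammalian expression plasmid built on a piggyBac-type backbone, about 8.5 kb in total, that expresses a zinc-insensitive ("zinc dead") version of the ZapCV2 FRET sensor targeted to the nucleus. It is maintained in E. coli through a high-copy ColE1/pUC origin and an ampicillin resistance gene. It also carries an f1 origin and leftover lacZα, lac promoter/operator and T7/T3 promoter segments from its cloning-vector ancestry. The feature table does not annotate piggyBac terminal repeats, so the transposon character rests on the catalogue's backbone name. With such a backbone, the cassette would normally be integrated into the genome by co-delivered transposase to make stable lines.

The sensor reading frame consists of an enhanced cyan fluorescent protein, a fragment of the yeast Zap1 zinc-responsive transcription factor, and circularly permuted cp173Venus as the FRET acceptor. An N-terminal SV40 nuclear localisation signal is listed in the catalogue but not separately annotated. In this Ala variant the zinc-coordinating Cys and His residues of the Zap1 domain are replaced with alanine, so the protein should not respond to zinc. It therefore suits use as a negative control for the functional nuclear sensor in live-cell zinc imaging.

The catalogue names a CMV promoter. The annotation instead shows a CAG-style arrangement of CMV enhancer, chicken β-actin promoter and chimeric intron upstream of the insert. Downstream, an EMCV IRES links the sensor to the bsr blasticidin deaminase gene on the same transcript, which ends at a bGH polyadenylation signal, so blasticidin selection enriches for sensor-expressing cells.
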