Addgene plasmid #203665: PB-NLS-ZapCV2-ALA
Purpose: Expresses zinc dead sensor ZapCV2-Ala in the nucleus of mammalian cells
Depositing lab: Amy Palmer. Publication: Human cells experience a Zn(2+) pulse in early G1. Rakshit A, Holtzen SE, Lo MN, Conway KA, Palmer AE. Cell Rep. 2023 Jun 16;42(6):112656. doi: 10.1016/j.celrep.2023.112656. PubMed 37330912.
Backbone
  Vector backbone: piggyback
  Backbone manufacturer: Liu Laboratory at CU Boulder
  Backbone size w/o insert (bp): 6929
  Total vector size (bp): 8505
  Vector type: Mammalian Expression
  Selectable markers: Blasticidin
Growth in bacteria
  Bacterial resistance: Ampicillin, 100 μg/mL
  Growth temperature: 37°C
  Growth strain: DH5alpha
  Copy number: Unknown
Gene/Insert
  Gene/Insert name: ZapCV2-Ala zinc dead sensor (alt name: NLS-ZapCV2-Ala)
  Species: Synthetic
  Insert size (bp): 1576
  Mutation: Cys and His in Zap1 is mutated with Ala
  Promoter: CMV promoter
  Tag / fusion protein: SV40 NLS (N terminal on insert)
  Cloning method: Restriction Enzyme; 5′ cloning site BanHI (not destroyed); 3′ cloning site EcoRI (not destroyed)
  Sequencing primers: 5′ T7 Forward; 3′ BGH Reverse
Terms and licenses: Academic/Nonprofit Terms; Industry Terms: Not Available to Industry
How to cite: PB-NLS-ZapCV2-ALA was a gift from Amy Palmer (Addgene plasmid # 203665 ; http://n2t.net/addgene:203665 ; RRID:Addgene_203665)
